>Addgene plasmid #165620 | pSB4A3-PBAD-phzSM | addgene full sequence | sequence record 331407 | Addgene NGS Result
ACTAGTAGCGGCCGCTGCAGTCCGGCAAAAAAGGGCAAGGTGTCACCACCCTGCCCTTTTTCTTTAAAAC
CGAAAAGATTACTTCGCGTTATGCAGGCTTCCTCGCTCACTGACTCGCTGCGCTCGGTCGTTCGGCTGCG
GCGAGCGGTATCAGCTCACTCAAAGGCGGTAATCTCGAGGTTACATTGTCGATCTGTTCATGGTGAACAG
CTTTGAATGCACCAAAAACTCGTAAAAGCTCTGATGTATCTATCTTTTTTACACCGTTTTCATCTGTGCA
TATGGACAGTTTTCCCTTTGATATGTAACGGTGAACAGTTGTTCTACTTTTGTTTGTTAGTCTTGATGCT
TCACTGATAGATACAAGAGCCATAAGAACCTCAGATCCTTCCGTATTTAGCCAGTATGTTCTCTAGTGTG
GTTCGTTGTTTTTGCGTGAGCCATGAGAACGAACCATTGAGATCATACTTACTTTGCATGTCACTCAAAA
ATTTTGCCTCAAAACTGGTGAGCTGAATTTTTGCAGTTAAAGCATCGTGTAGTGTTTTTCTTAGTCCGTT
ATGTAGGTAGGAATCTGATGTAATGGTTGTTGGTATTTTGTCACCATTCATTTTTATCTGGTTGTTCTCA
AGTTCGGTTACGAGATCCATTTGTCTATCTAGTTCAACTTGGAAAATCAACGTATCAGTCGGGCGGCCTC
GCTTATCAACCACCAATTTCATATTGCTGTAAGTGTTTAAATCTTTACTTATTGGTTTCAAAACCCATTG
GTTAAGCCTTTTAAACTCATGGTAGTTATTTTCAAGCATTAACATGAACTTAAATTCATCAAGGCTAATC
TCTATATTTGCCTTGTGAGTTTTCTTTTGTGTTAGTTCTTTTAATAACCACTCATAAATCCTCATAGAGT
ATTTGTTTTCAAAAGACTTAACATGTTCCAGATTATATTTTATGAATTTTTTTAACTGGAAAAGATAAGG
CAATATCTCTTCACTAAAAACTAATTCTAATTTTTCGCTTGAGAACTTGGCATAGTTTGTCCACTGGAAA
ATCTCAAAGCCTTTAACCAAAGGATTCCTGATTTCCACAGTTCTCGTCATCAGCTCTCTGGTTGCTTTAG
CTAATACACCATAAGCATTTTCCCTACTGATGTTCATCATCTGAGCGTATTGGTTATAAGTGAACGATAC
CGTCCGTTCTTTCCTTGTAGGGTTTTCAATCGTGGGGTTGAGTAGTGCCACACAGCATAAAATTAGCTTG
GTTTCATGCTCCGTTAAGTCATAGCGACTAATCGCTAGTTCATTTGCTTTGAAAACAACTAATTCAGACA
TACATCTCAATTGGTCTAGGTGATTTTAATCACTATACCAATTGAGATGGGCTAGTCAATGATAATTACA
TGTCCTTTTCCTTTGAGTTGTGGGTATCTGTAAATTCTGCTAGACCTTTGCTGGAAAACTTGTAAATTCT
GCTAGACCCTCTGTAAATTCCGCTAGACCTTTGTGTGTTTTTTTTGTTTATATTCAAGTGGTTATAATTT
ATAGAATAAAGAAAGAATAAAAAAAGATAAAAAGAATAGATCCCAGCCCTGTGTATAACTCACTACTTTA
GTCAGTTCCGCAGTATTACAAAAGGATGTCGCAAACGCTGTTTGCTCCTCTACAAAACAGACCTTAAAAC
CCTAAAGGCTTAAGTAGCACCCTCGCAAGCTCGGGCAAATCGCTGAATATTCCTTTTGTCTCCGACCATC
AGGCACCTGAGTCGCTGTCTTTTTCGTGACATTCAGTTCGCTGCGCTCACGGCTCTGGCAGTGAATGGGG
GTAAATGGCACTACAGGCGCCTTTTATGGATTCATGCAAGGAAACTACCCATAATACAAGAAAAGCCCGT
CACGGGCTTCTCAGGGCGTTTTATGGCGGGTCTGCTATGTGGTGCTATCTGACTTTTTGCTGTTCAGCAG
TTCCTGCCCTCTGATTTTCCAGTCTGACCACTTCGGATTATCCCGTGACAGGTCATTCAGACTGGCTAAT
GCACCCAGTAAGGCAGCGGTATCATCAACAGGCTTACCCGTCTTACTGTCCCTAGTGCTTGGATTCTCAC
CAATAAAAAACGCCCGGCGGCAACCGAGCGTTCTGAACAAATCCAGATGGAGTTCTGAGGTCATTACTGG
ATCTATCAACAGGAGTCCAAGCGAGCTCGTAAACTTGGTCTGACAGTTACCAATGCTTAATCAGTGAGGC
ACCTATCTCAGCGATCTGTCTATTTCGTTCATCCATAGTTGCCTGACTCCCCGTCGTGTAGATAACTACG
ATACGGGAGGGCTTACCATCTGGCCCCAGTGCTGCAATGATACCGCGAGACCCACGCTCACCGGCTCCAG
ATTTATCAGCAATAAACCAGCCAGCCGGAAGGGCCGAGCGCAGAAGTGGTCCTGCAACTTTATCCGCCTC
CATCCAGTCTATTAATTGTTGCCGGGAAGCTAGAGTAAGTAGTTCGCCAGTTAATAGTTTGCGCAACGTT
GTTGCCATTGCTACAGGCATCGTGGTGTCACGCTCGTCGTTTGGTATGGCTTCATTCAGCTCCGGTTCCC
AACGATCAAGGCGAGTTACATGATCCCCCATGTTGTGCAAAAAAGCGGTTAGCTCCTTCGGTCCTCCGAT
CGTTGTCAGAAGTAAGTTGGCCGCAGTGTTATCACTCATGGTTATGGCAGCACTGCATAATTCTCTTACT
GTCATGCCATCCGTAAGATGCTTTTCTGTGACTGGTGAGTACTCAACCAAGTCATTCTGAGAATAGTGTA
TGCGGCGACCGAGTTGCTCTTGCCCGGCGTCAATACGGGATAATACCGCGCCACATAGCAGAACTTTAAA
AGTGCTCATCATTGGAAAACGTTCTTCGGGGCGAAAACTCTCAAGGATCTTACCGCTGTTGAGATCCAGT
TCGATGTAACCCACTCGTGCACCCAACTGATCTTCAGCATCTTTTACTTTCACCAGCGTTTCTGGGTGAG
CAAAAACAGGAAGGCAAAATGCCGCAAAAAAGGGAATAAGGGCGACACGGAAATGTTGAATACTCATACT
CTTCCTTTTTCAATATTATTGAAGCATTTATCAGGGTTATTGTCTCATGAGCGGATACATATTTGAATGT
ATTTAGAAAAATAAACAAATAGGGGTTCCGCGCACATTTCCCATGGTGCCACCTGACGTCTAAGAAACCA
TTATTATCATGACATTAACCTATAAAAATAGGCGTATCACGAGGCAGAATTTCAGATAAAAAAAATCCTT
AGCTTTCGCTAAGGATGATTTCTGGAATTCGCGGCCGCTTCTAGAGTTATGACAACTTGACGGCTACATC
ATTCACTTTTTCTTCACAACCGGCACGGAACTCGCTCGGGCTGGCCCCGGTGCATTTTTTAAATACCCGC
GAGAAATAGAGTTGATCGTCAAAACCAACATTGCGACCGACGGTGGCGATAGGCATCCGGGTGGTGCTCA
AAAGCAGCTTCGCCTGGCTGATACGTTGGTCCTCGCGCCAGCTTAAGACGCTAATCCCTAACTGCTGGCG
GAAAAGATGTGACAGACGCGACGGCGACAAGCAAACATGCTGTGCGACGCTGGCGATATCAAAATTGCTG
TCTGCCAGGTGATCGCTGATGTACTGACAAGCCTCGCGTACCCGATTATCCATCGGTGGATGGAGCGACT
CGTTAATCGCTTCCATGCGCCGCAGTAACAATTGCTCAAGCAGATTTATCGCCAGCAGCTCCGAATAGCG
CCCTTCCCCTTGCCCGGCGTTAATGATTTGCCCAAACAGGTCGCTGAAATGCGGCTGGTGCGCTTCATCC
GGGCGAAAGAACCCCGTATTGGCAAATATTGACGGCCAGTTAAGCCATTCATGCCAGTAGGCGCGCGGAC
GAAAGTAAACCCACTGGTGATACCATTCGCGAGCCTCCGGATGACGACCGTAGTGATGAATCTCTCCTGG
CGGGAACAGCAAAATATCACCCGGTCGGCAAACAAATTCTCGTCCCTGATTTTTCACCACCCCCTGACCG
CGAATGGTGAGATTGAGAATATAACCTTTCATTCCCAGCGGTCGGTCGATAAAAAAATCGAGATAACCGT
TGGCCTCAATCGGCGTTAAACCCGCCACCAGATGGGCATTAAACGAGTATCCCGGCAGCAGGGGATCATT
TTGCGCTTCAGCCATACTTTTCATACTCCCGCCATTCAGAGAAGAAACCAATTGTCCATATTGCATCAGA
CATTGCCGTCACTGCGTCTTTTACTGGCTCTTCTCGCTAACCAAACCGGTAACCCCGCTTATTAAAAGCA
TTCTGTAACAAAGCGGGACCAAAGCCATGACAAAAACGCGTAACAAAAGTGTCTATAATCACGGCAGAAA
AGTCCACATTGATTATTTGCACGGCGTCACACTTTGCTATGCCATAGCATTTTTATCCATAAGATTAGCG
GATCCTACCTGACGCTTTTTATCGCAACTCTCTACTGTTTCTCCATTACTAGAGCCATCGATTCGAACAC
TCGAGAAAAGGAAGCACCCATGAGCGAACCCATCGATATCCTCATCGCCGGCGCCGGCATCGGCGGCCTC
AGTTGCGCCCTGGCCCTGCACCAGGCCGGCATCGGCAAGGTCACGCTGCTGGAAAGCAGCAGCGAGATAC
GCCCCCTTGGCGTCGGCATCAATATCCAGCCGGCGGCGGTCGAGGCCCTTGCCGAACTGGGCCTCGGCCC
GGCGCTGGCGGCCACCGCCATCCCCACCCACGAGCTGCGCTACATCGACCAGAGCGGCGCCACGGTATGG
TCCGAGCCGCGCGGGGTGGAAGCCGGCAACGCCTATCCGCAGTACTCGATCCATCGCGGCGAATTGCAGA
TGATCCTGCTCGCCGCGGTGCGCGAGCGTCTCGGCCAACAGGCGGTACGCACCGGTCTCGGCGTGGAGCG
CATCGAAGAGCGCGACGGCCGCGTACTGATCGGCGCCCGCGACGGACACGGCAAGCCCCTGGCGCTCGGT
GCCGATGTGCTGGTCGGCGCCGACGGCATCCATTCGGCGGTCCGCGCGCACCTGCATCCCGACCAGGGGC
CGCTGTCCCACGGTGGGATCACCATGTGGCGCGGCGTCACCGAGTTCGACCGCTTCCTCGACGGCAAGAC
CATGATCGTCGCCAACGACGAGCACTGGTCGCGCCTGGTCGCCTATCCGATCTCGGCGCGCCACGCGGCC
GAAGGCAAGTCGCTGGTGAACTGGGTGTGCATGGTGCCGAGCGCCGCCGTCGGCCAGCTCGACAACGAGG
CCGACTGGAACCGCAACGGACGCCTGGAAGACGTGTTGCCGTTCTTCGCCGACTGGGACCTGGGCTGGTT
CGACATCCGCGACCTGCTGACCCGCAACCAGTTGATCTTGCAGTACCCGATGGTCGACCGCGATCCGCTG
CCGCACTGGGGCCGGGGACGCATCACGCTGCTCGGCGACGCCGCCCACCTGATGTATCCGATGGGCGCCA
ACGGCGCTTCGCAGGCGATCCTCGACGGCATCGAGCTGGCCGCCGCGCTGGCGCGCAACGCCGACGTGGC
CGCAGCCCTGCGCGAATACGAAGAAGCGCGGCGGCCGACCGCCAACAAGATCATCCTGGCCAACCGCGAA
CGGGAAAAAGAGGAATGGGCCGCGGCTTCGCGACCGAAGACTGAAAAGAGCGCGGCGCTGGAAGCGATCA
CCGGCAGCTACCGCAACCAGGTGGAACGGCCACGCTAATACTAGAGTGGGTACTTCTCGGGTTACGGAAA
TGTGTAACGAGAGAGAATAAAAGATGAATAATTCGAATCTTGCTGCTGCGCGTAATTTGATACAAGTTGT
TACCGGGGAATGGAAGTCCCGTTGCGTCTACGTCGCTACGCGCCTCGGGCTGGCCGATCTGATCGAGAGC
GGGATCGACAGCGACGAGACGCTGGCCGCCGCGGTCGGTTCCGATGCCGAGCGCATCCATCGACTGATGC
GCCTGCTGGTGGCCTTCGAGATCTTCCAGGGCGATACCCGCGACGGCTACGCTAATACCCCCACCAGCCA
CCTGCTGAGGGATGTCGAGGGCTCCTTCCGCGACATGGTGCTGTTCTACGGCGAGGAGTTCCACGCCGCC
TGGACGCCCGCCTGCGAGGCGCTGCTCAGCGGTACCCCAGGCTTCGAACTGGCGTTCGGCGAAGACTTCT
ACAGCTACCTGAAGCGCTGCCCGGATGCCGGCCGGCGCTTCCTGCTGGCGATGAAGGCGAGCAACCTGGC
CTTCCACGAGATCCCCAGGCTCCTGGATTTCCGCGGGCGTAGCTTCGTCGACGTCGGTGGCGGTTCCGGC
GAATTGACCAAGGCCATCCTGCAAGCCGAGCCCAGCGCCCGGGGCGTGATGCTCGATCGCGAGGGTTCCC
TCGGCGTGGCCCGCGACAACCTCTCCAGCCTGTTGGCAGGGGAGCGCGTCAGCCTGGTGGGCGGCGACAT
GCTGCAAGAGGTGCCGTCCAACGGCGATATCTACCTGCTGTCGCGGATCATCGGCGATCTGGACGAAGCC
GCCAGCCTGAGGTTGCTCGGCAATTGCCGCGAGGCGATGGCCGGCGACGGCCGGGTGGTGGTGATCGAGC
GGACCATCTCGGCCAGCGAGCCGTCGCCGATGTCGGTGCTCTGGGACGTGCACCTGTTCATGGCCTGCGC
TGGCCGCCACCGCACCACCGAGGAGGTGGTCGACCTGCTCGGGCGCGGCGGCTTCGCGGTGGAGCGGATC
GTCGACCTGCCGATGGAAACCCGCATGATCGTCGCTGCCAGGGCCTAATACTAGAGCCAGGCATCAAATA
AAACGAAAGGCTCAGTCGAAAGACTGGGCCTTTCGTTTTATCTGTTGTTTGTCGGTGAACGCTCTCTACT
AGAGTCACACTGGCTCACCTTCGGGTGGGCCTTTCTGCGTTTATAT
Features (pLannotate 1.2.2; 15 found; start..end, strand, type, name):
     21..78      +  terminator     his operon terminator: This putative transcriptin terminator from the E. coli his operon has a 2-bp deletion introduced during synthesis. Its efficiency has not been determined.
    381..1331    -  CDS            Rep101: RepA protein needed for replication with the pSC101 origin; rep101
   1379..1601    -  rep_origin     pSC101 ori: low-copy replication origin that requires the Rep101 protein
   2093..2187    -  terminator     lambda t0 terminator: transcription terminator from phage lambda
   2217..3077    -  CDS            AmpR: β-lactamase; bla; confers resistance to ampicillin, carbenicillin, and related antibiotics
   3078..3182    -  promoter       AmpR promoter: bla
   3269..3312    -  terminator     bacterial terminator: putative bacterial transcription terminator
   3315..3336    +  misc_feature   BioBrick prefix: BioBrick prefix for parts that do not start with "ATG"
   3337..4215    -  CDS            araC: L-arabinose regulatory protein; araC
   4242..4526    +  promoter       araBAD promoter: araBAD; promoter of the L-arabinose operon of E. coli; the araC regulatory gene is transcribed in the opposite direction (Guzman et al., 1995)
   4570..5775    +  CDS            phzS: PHZS_PSEAE - Experimental evidence at protein level: Swiss-Prot protein existence level 1. Involved in the biosynthesis of pyocyanine, a blue-pigmented phenazine derivative, which plays a role in virulence. Catalyzes the oxidative decarboxylation of 5-methylphenazine-1-carboxylate (5-methyl- PCA) to pyocyanine. Can also act on phenazine-1-carboxylate (PCA), converting it into 1-hydroxyphenazine (1-HP). However, PCA is a poor substrate. From Pseudomonas aeruginosa (strain ATCC 15692 / DSM 22644 / CIP 104116 / JCM 14847 / LMG 12228 / 1C / PRS 101 / PAO1).
   5834..6835    +  CDS            phzM: PHZM_PSEAE - Experimental evidence at protein level: Swiss-Prot protein existence level 1. Involved in the biosynthesis of pyocyanine, a blue-pigmented phenazine derivative, which plays a role in virulence. Converts phenazine-1-carboxylate (PCA) to 5-methylphenazine-1-carboxylate (5- methyl-PCA). From Pseudomonas aeruginosa (strain ATCC 15692 / DSM 22644 / CIP 104116 / JCM 14847 / LMG 12228 / 1C / PRS 101 / PAO1).
   6855..6926    +  terminator     rrnB T1 terminator: transcription terminator T1 from the E. coli rrnB gene
   6942..6969    +  terminator     T7Te terminator: phage T7 early transcription terminator
   6976..20      +  misc_feature   BioBrick suffix (across the origin): universal suffix for all parts
