[The description below was written by a language model from this plasmid's Addgene catalogue record and pLannotate feature annotations shown in this document.]
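Description:
pSB4A3-PBAD-phzSM is a low-copy bacterial expression plasmid built on the iGEM BioBrick backbone pSB4A3, intended for synthetic biology work in E. coli. The sequenced construct is 6,976 nt. It replicates from the pSC101 origin, which depends on the plasmid-encoded Rep101 (RepA) protein, and is selected with ampicillin through a β-lactamase gene driven by its own bla promoter. Several terminators in the backbone (a his operon terminator, lambda t0 and a further putative bacterial terminator) flank the cloning region and the marker, insulating the insert from read-through transcription. The payload sits between the BioBrick prefix and suffix; the XbaI and SpeI sites used for assembly were destroyed during cloning, as expected for standard BioBrick scar formation.

The insert is an arabinose-inducible two-gene operon. The araC regulator is encoded divergently from the araBAD (PBAD) promoter, so that transcription is held off in the absence of L-arabinose and activated when it is added. Downstream of PBAD lie two Pseudomonas aeruginosa coding sequences in tandem, phzS followed by phzM, and the transcript is closed by the rrnB T1 and T7Te terminators. PhzM methylates phenazine-1-carboxylic acid (PCA) to 5-methyl-PCA, and PhzS then carries out an oxidative decarboxylation of that intermediate to give pyocyanin, the blue redox-active phenazine pigment. The plasmid therefore provides only the final two steps of the pathway: it allows inducible conversion of PCA, supplied externally or produced by a separate module, into pyocyanin. No epitope tags or reporters are annotated.
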