Addgene plasmid #165620: pSB4A3-PBAD-phzSM
Purpose: Arabinose-inducible expression of phzSM for conversion of phenazine-1-carboxylic acid to pyocyanin
Depositing lab: Martin Buck. Depositing organization: Imperial College London.
Backbone
  Vector backbone: pSB4A3
  Backbone manufacturer: iGEM
  Backbone size w/o insert (bp): 3339
  Vector type: Bacterial Expression, Synthetic Biology
Growth in bacteria
  Bacterial resistance: Ampicillin, 100 μg/mL
  Growth temperature: 37°C
  Growth strain: DH5alpha
  Copy number: Low Copy
Gene/Insert
  Gene/Insert name: phzSM
  Species: Pseudomonas aeruginosa
  Entrez Gene: phzS (a.k.a. PA4217); phzM (a.k.a. PA4209)
  Promoter: PBAD
  Cloning method: Restriction Enzyme; 5′ cloning site XbaI (destroyed during cloning); 3′ cloning site SpeI (destroyed during cloning)
  Sequencing primers: 5′ CGTCACACTTTGCTATGCCA
Terms and licenses: Academic/Nonprofit Terms; Industry Terms: Not Available to Industry
How to cite: pSB4A3-PBAD-phzSM was a gift from Martin Buck (Addgene plasmid # 165620 ; http://n2t.net/addgene:165620 ; RRID:Addgene_165620)
